>Addgene plasmid #146287 | pCIneo-lambdaN-HA-HsAGO2-F2V2_F | depositor full sequence | sequence record 288732 | Full Sequence
TCAATATTGGCCATTAGCCATATTATTCATTGGTTATATAGCATAAATCAATATTGGCTATTGGCCATTG
CATACGTTGTATCTATATCATAATATGTACATTTATATTGGCTCATGTCCAATATGACCGCCATGTTGGC
ATTGATTATTGACTAGTTATTAATAGTAATCAATTACGGGGTCATTAGTTCATAGCCCATATATGGAGTT
CCGCGTTACATAACTTACGGTAAATGGCCCGCCTGGCTGACCGCCCAACGACCCCCGCCCATTGACGTCA
ATAATGACGTATGTTCCCATAGTAACGCCAATAGGGACTTTCCATTGACGTCAATGGGTGGAGTATTTAC
GGTAAACTGCCCACTTGGCAGTACATCAAGTGTATCATATGCCAAGTCCGCCCCCTATTGACGTCAATGA
CGGTAAATGGCCCGCCTGGCATTATGCCCAGTACATGACCTTACGGGACTTTCCTACTTGGCAGTACATC
TACGTATTAGTCATCGCTATTACCATGGTGATGCGGTTTTGGCAGTACACCAATGGGCGTGGATAGCGGT
TTGACTCACGGGGATTTCCAAGTCTCCACCCCATTGACGTCAATGGGAGTTTGTTTTGGCACCAAAATCA
ACGGGACTTTCCAAAATGTCGTAACAACTGCGATCGCCCGCCCCGTTGACGCAAATGGGCGGTAGGCGTG
TACGGTGGGAGGTCTATATAAGCAGAGCTCGTTTAGTGAACCGTCAGATCACTAGAAGCTTTATTGCGGT
AGTTTATCACAGTTAAATTGCTAACGCAGTCAGTGCTTCTGACACAACAGTCTCGAACTTAAGCTGCAGT
GACTCTCTTAAGGTAGCCTTGCAGAAGTTGGTCGTGAGGCACTGGGCAGGTAAGTATCAAGGTTACAAGA
CAGGTTTAAGGAGACCAATAGAAACTGGGCTTGTCGAGACAGAGAAGACTCTTGCGTTTCTGATAGGCAC
CTATTGGTCTTACTGACATCCACTTTGCCTTTCTCTCCACAGGTGTCCACTCCCAGTTCAATTACAGCTC
TTAAGGCTAGAGTACTTAATACGACTCACTATAGGCTAGCCACCATGGACGCACAAACACGACGACGTGA
GCGTCGCGCTGAGAAACAAGCTCAATGGAAAGCTGCAAACCCACCGCTCGAGGCTGCCCAAGCTTACACC
ATGGCCTACCCATATGATGTTCCAGATTACGCTTCACTCGACGCGGATCCCGTCGAATTCACCATGGGAG
GGCACCCATTCCAGTGGTGTAACGCACTTGCACCTCCTGCGCCGCCGCCCCCCATCCAAGGATATGCCTT
CAAGCCTCCACCTAGACCCGACTTTGGGACCTCCGGGAGAACAATCAAATTACAGGCCAATTTCTTCGAA
ATGGACATCCCCAAAATTGACATCTATCATTATGAATTGGATATCAAGCCAGAGAAGTGCCCGAGGAGAG
TTAACAGGGAAATCGTGGAACACATGGTCCAGCACTTTAAAACACAGATCTTTGGGGATCGGAAGCCCGT
GTTTGACGGCAGGAAGAATCTATACACAGCCATGCCCCTTCCGATTGGGAGGGACAAGGTGGAGCTGGAG
GTCACGCTGCCAGGAGAAGGCAAGGATCGCATCTTCAAGGTGTCCATCAAGTGGGTGTCCTGCGTGAGCT
TGCAGGCGTTACACGATGCACTTTCAGGGCGGCTGCCCAGCGTCCCTTTTGAGACGATCCAGGCCCTGGA
CGTGGTCATGAGGCACTTGCCATCCATGAGGTACACCCCCGTGGGCCGCTCCTTCTTCACCGCGTCCGAA
GGCTGCTCTAACCCTCTTGGCGGGGGCCGAGAAGTGTGGTTTGGCTTCCATCAGTCCGTCCGGCCTTCTC
TCTGGAAAATGATGCTGAATATTGATGTGTCAGCAACAGCGTTTTACAAGGCACAGCCAGTAATCGAGTT
TGTTTGTGAAGTTTTGGATTTTAAAAGTATTGAAGAACAACAAAAACCTCTGACAGATTCCCAAAGGGTA
AAGTTTACCAAAGAAATTAAAGGTCTAAAGGTGGAGATAACGCACTGTGGGCAGATGAAGAGGAAGTACC
GTGTCTGCAATGTGACCCGGCGGCCCGCCAGTCACCAAACATTCCCGCTGCAGCAGGAGAGCGGGCAGAC
GGTGGAGTGCACGGTGGCCCAGTATTTCAAGGACAGGCACAAGTTGGTTCTGCGCTACCCCCACCTCCCA
TGTTTACAAGTCGGACAGGAGCAGAAACACACCTACCTTCCCCTGGAGGTCTGTAACATTGTGGCAGGAC
AAAGATGTATTAAAAAATTAACGGACAATCAGACCTCAACCATGATCAGAGCGACTGCTAGGTCGGCGCC
CGATCGGCAAGAAGAGATTAGCAAATTGATGCGAAGTGCAAGTTTCAACACAGATCCATACGTCCGTGAA
TTTGGAATCATGGTCAAAGATGAGATGACAGACGTGACTGGGCGGGTGCTGCAGCCGCCCTCCATCCTCT
ACGGGGGCAGGAATAAAGCTATTGCGACCCCTGTCCAGGGCGTCTGGGACATGCGGAACAAGCAGTTCCA
CACGGGCATCGAGATCAAGGTGTGGGCCATTGCGTGCTTCGCCCCCCAGCGCCAGTGCACGGAAGTCCAT
CTGAAGTCCGTCACAGAGCAGCTCAGAAAGATCTCGAGAGACGCCGGCATGCCCATCCAGGGCCAGCCGT
GCTTCTGCAAATACGCGCAGGGGGCGGACAGCGTGGAGCCCATGGTCCGGCACCTGAAGAACACGTATGC
GGGCCTGCAGCTGGTGGTGGTCATCCTGCCCGGCAAGACGCCCGTGTACGCCGAGGTCAAGCGCGTGGGA
GACACGGTGCTGGGGATGGCCACGCAGTGCGTGCAGATGAAGAACGTGCAGAGGACCACGCCACAGACCC
TGTCCAACCTCTGCCTGAAGATCAACGTCAAGCTGGGAGGCGTGAACAACATCCTGCTGCCCCAGGGCAG
GCCGCCGGTGTTCCAGCAGCCCGTCATCTTTCTGGGAGCAGACGTCACTCACCCCCCCGCCGGGGATGGG
AAGAAGCCCTCCATTGCCGCCGTGGTGGGCAGCATGGACGCCCACCCCAATCGCTACTGCGCCACCGTGC
GCGTGCAGCAGCACCGGCAGGAGATCATACAAGACCTGGCCGCCATGGTCCGCGAGCTCCTCATCCAGTT
CTACAAGTCCACGCGCTTCAAGCCCACCCGCATCATCTTCTACCGCGACGGTGTCTCTGAAGGCCAGTTC
CAGCAGGTTCTCCACCACGAGTTGCTGGCCATCCGTGAGGCCTGTATCAAGCTAGAAAAAGACTACCAGC
CCGGGATCACCTTCATCGTGGTGCAGAAGAGGCACCACACCCGGCTCTTCTGCACTGACAAGAACGAGCG
GGTTGGGAAAAGTGGAAACATTCCAGCAGGCACGACTGTGGACACGAAAATCACCCACCCCACCGAGTTC
GACTTCTACCTGTGTAGTCACGCTGGCATCCAGGGGACAAGCAGGCCTTCGCACTATCACGTCCTCTGGG
ACGACAATCGTTTCTCCTCTGATGAGCTGCAGATCCTAACCTACCAGCTGTGTCACACCTACGTGCGCTG
CACACGCTCCGTGTCCATCCCAGCGCCAGCATACTACGCTCACCTGGTGGCCTTCCGGGCCAGGTACCAC
CTGGTGGATAAGGAACATGACAGTGCTGAAGGAAGCCATACCTCTGGGCAGAGTAACGGGCGAGACCACC
AAGCACTGGCCAAGGCGGTCCAGGTTCACCAAGACACTCTGCGCACCATGTACTTTGCTTGAGCGGCCGC
TTCCCTTTAGTGAGGGTTAATGCTTCGAGCAGACATGATAAGATACATTGATGAGTTTGGACAAACCACA
ACTAGAATGCAGTGAAAAAAATGCTTTATTTGTGAAATTTGTGATGCTATTGCTTTATTTGTAACCATTA
TAAGCTGCAATAAACAAGTTAACAACAACAATTGCATTCATTTTATGTTTCAGGTTCAGGGGGAGATGTG
GGAGGTTTTTTAAAGCAAGTAAAACCTCTACAAATGTGGTAAAATCCGATAAGGATCGATCCGGGCTGGC
GTAATAGCGAAGAGGCCCGCACCGATCGCCCTTCCCAACAGTTGCGCAGCCTGAATGGCGAATGG
[124 nt withheld, positions 4196-4319]
C
[91 nt withheld, positions 4321-4411]
A
[49 nt withheld, positions 4413-4461]
CCTTTGACGTTGGAGTCCACGTTCTTT
[37 nt withheld, positions 4489-4525]
ACCCTATCTCGGTCTATTCTTTTGATTTATAAGGGATTTTGCCGATTTCGGCCTATTGGTTAAAAAATGA
GCTGATTTAACAAAAATTTAACGCGAATTTTAACAAAATATTAACGCTTACAATTTCCTGATGCGGTATT
TTCTCCTTACGCATCTGTGCGGTATTTCACACCGCATACGCGGATCTGCGCAGCACCATGGCCTGAAATA
ACCTCTGAAAGAGGAACTTGGTTAGGTACCTTCTGAGGCGGAAAGAACCAGCTGTGGAATGTGTGTCAGT
TAGGGTGTGGAAAGTCCCCAGGCTCCCCAGCAGGCAGAAGTATGCAAAGCATGCATCTCAATTAGTCAGC
AACCAGGTGTGGAAAGTCCCCAGGCTCCCCAGCAGGCAGAAGTATGCAAAGCATGCATCTCAATTAGTCA
GCAACCATAGTCCCGCCCCTAACTCCGCCCATCCCGCCCCTAACTCCGCCCAGTTCCGCCCATTCTCCGC
CCCATGGCTGACTAATTTTTTTTATTTATGCAGAGGCCGAGGCCGCCTCGGCCTCTGAGCTATTCCAGAA
GTAGTGAGGAGGCTTTTTTGGAGGCCTAGGCTTTTGCAAAAAGCTTGATTCTTCTGACACAACAGTCTCG
AACTTAAGGCTAGAGCCACCATGATTGAACAAGATGGATTGCACGCAGGTTCTCCGGCCGCTTGGGTGGA
GAGGCTATTCGGCTATGACTGGGCACAACAGACAATCGGCTGCTCTGATGCCGCCGTGTTCCGGCTGTCA
GCGCAGGGGCGCCCGGTTCTTTTTGTCAAGACCGACCTGTCCGGTGCCCTGAATGAACTGCAGGACGAGG
CAGCGCGGCTATCGTGGCTGGCCACGACGGGCGTTCCTTGCGCAGCTGTGCTCGACGTTGTCACTGAAGC
GGGAAGGGACTGGCTGCTATTGGGCGAAGTGCCGGGGCAGGATCTCCTGTCATCTCACCTTGCTCCTGCC
GAGAAAGTATCCATCATGGCTGATGCAATGCGGCGGCTGCATACGCTTGATCCGGCTACCTGCCCATTCG
ACCACCAAGCGAAACATCGCATCGAGCGAGCACGTACTCGGATGGAAGCCGGTCTTGTCGATCAGGATGA
TCTGGACGAAGAGCATCAGGGGCTCGCGCCAGCCGAACTGTTCGCCAGGCTCAAGGCGCGCATGCCCGAC
GGCGAGGATCTCGTCGTGACCCATGGCGATGCCTGCTTGCCGAATATCATGGTGGAAAATGGCCGCTTTT
CTGGATTCATCGACTGTGGCCGGCTGGGTGTGGCGGACCGCTATCAGGACATAGCGTTGGCTACCCGTGA
TATTGCTGAAGAGCTTGGCGGCGAATGGGCTGACCGCTTCCTCGTGCTTTACGGTATCGCCGCTCCCGAT
TCGCAGCGCATCGCCTTCTATCGCCTTCTTGACGAGTTCTTCTGAGCGGGACTCTGGGGTTCGAAATGAC
CGACCAAGCGACGCCCAACCTGCCATCACGATGGCCGCAATAAAATATCTTTATTTTCATTACATCTGTG
TGTTGGTTTTTTGTGTGAATCGATAGCGATAAGGATCCGCGTATGGTGCACTCTCAGTACAATCTGCTCT
GATGCCGCATAGTTAAGCCAGCCCCGACACCCGCCAACACCCGCTGACGCGCCCTGACGGGCTTGTCTGC
TCCCGGCATCCGCTTACAGACAAGCTGTGACCGTCTCCGGGAGCTGCATGTGTCAGAGGTTTTCACCGTC
ATCACCGAAACGCGCGAGACGAAAGGGCCTCGTGATACGCCTATTTTTATAGGTTAATGTCATGATAATA
ATGGTTTCTTAGACGTCAGGTGGCACTTTTCGGGGAAATGTGCGCGGAACCCCTATTTGTTTATTTTTCT
AAATACATTCAAATATGTATCCGCTCATGAGACAATAACCCTGATAAATGCTTCAATAATATTGAAAAAG
GAAGAGTATGAGTATTCAACATTTCCGTGTCGCCCTTATTCCCTTTTTTGCGGCATTTTGCCTTCCTGTT
TTTGCTCACCCAGAAACGCTGGTGAAAGTAAAAGATGCTGAAGATCAGTTGGGTGCACGAGTGGGTTACA
TCGAACTGGATCTCAACAGCGGTAAGATCCTTGAGAGTTTTCGCCCCGAAGAACGTTTTCCAATGATGAG
CACTTTTAAAGTTCTGCTATGTGGCGCGGTATTATCCCGTATTGACGCCGGGCAAGAGCAACTCGGTCGC
CGCATACACTATTCTCAGAATGACTTGGTTGAGTACTCACCAGTCACAGAAAAGCATCTTACGGATGGCA
TGACAGTAAGAGAATTATGCAGTGCTGCCATAACCATGAGTGATAACACTGCGGCCAACTTACTTCTGAC
AACGATCGGAGGACCGAAGGAGCTAACCGCTTTTTTGCACAACATGGGGGATCATGTAACTCGCCTTGAT
CGTTGGGAACCGGAGCTGAATGAAGCCATACCAAACGACGAGCGTGACACCACGATGCCTGTAGCAATGG
CAACAACGTTGCGCAAACTATTAACTGGCGAACTACTTACTCTAGCTTCCCGGCAACAATTAATAGACTG
GATGGAGGCGGATAAAGTTGCAGGACCACTTCTGCGCTCGGCCCTTCCGGCTGGCTGGTTTATTGCTGAT
AAATCTGGAGCCGGTGAGCGTGGGTCTCGCGGTATCATTGCAGCACTGGGGCCAGATGGTAAGCCCTCCC
GTATCGTAGTTATCTACACGACGGGGAGTCAGGCAACTATGGATGAACGAAATAGACAGATCGCTGAGAT
AGGTGCCTCACTGATTAAGCATTGGTAACTGTCAGACCAAGTTTACTCATATATACTTTAGATTGATTTA
AAACTTCATTTTTAATTTAAAAGGATCTAGGTGAAGATCCTTTTTGATAATCTCATGACCAAAATCCCTT
AACGTGAGTTTTCGTTCCACTGAGCGTCAGACCCCGTAGAAAAGATCAAAGGATCTTCTTGAGATCCTTT
TTTTCTGCGCGTAATCTGCTGCTTGCAAACAAAAAAACCACCGCTACCAGCGGTGGTTTGTTTGCCGGAT
CAAGAGCTACCAACTCTTTTTCCGAAGGTAACTGGCTTCAGCAGAGCGCAGATACCAAATACTGTTCTTC
TAGTGTAGCCGTAGTTAGGCCACCACTTCAAGAACTCTGTAGCACCGCCTACATACCTCGCTCTGCTAAT
CCTGTTACCAGTGGCTGCTGCCAGTGGCGATAAGTCGTGTCTTACCGGGTTGGACTCAAGACGATAGTTA
CCGGATAAGGCGCAGCGGTCGGGCTGAACGGGGGGTTCGTGCACACAGCCCAGCTTGGAGCGAACGACCT
ACACCGAACTGAGATACCTACAGCGTGAGCTATGAGAAAGCGCCACGCTTCCCGAAGGGAGAAAGGCGGA
CAGGTATCCGGTAAGCGGCAGGGTCGGAACAGGAGAGCGCACGAGGGAGCTTCCAGGGGGAAACGCCTGG
TATCTTTATAGTCCTGTCGGGTTTCGCCACCTCTGACTTGAGCGTCGATTTTTGTGATGCTCGTCAGGGG
GGCGGAGCCTATGGAAAAACGCCAGCAACGCGGCCTTTTTACGGTTCCTGGCCTTTTGCTGGCCTTTTGC
TCACATGGCTCGACAGATCT
Features (pLannotate 1.2.2; 21 found; start..end, strand, type, name):
    140..517     +  enhancer       CMV enhancer: human cytomegalovirus immediate early enhancer
    518..729     +  promoter       CMV promoter: human cytomegalovirus (CMV) immediate early promoter
    890..1022    +  intron         chimeric intron: chimera between introns from human β-globin and immunoglobulin heavy chain genes
   1067..1085    +  promoter       T7 promoter: promoter for bacteriophage T7 RNA polymerase
   1095..1169    +  CDS            N (fragment): REGN_LAMBD - Experimental evidence at protein level: Swiss-Prot protein existence level 1. Plays a role as a transcriptional antitermination factor that allows the virus to initiate its lytic phase. Activates expression of the delayed viral early genes by modifying host RNA polymerase (RNAP) into a form that is resistant to termination signals. This antitermination function requires the host NusA protein which serves to stabilize the interaction between antitermination protein N and host RNA polymerase. From Escherichia phage lambda (Bacteriophage lambda).
   1197..1224    +  CDS            3xHA (fragment): three tandem HA epitope tags
   1284..3839    +  CDS            AGO2: AGO2_HUMAN - Also known as EIF2C2. Experimental evidence at protein level: Swiss-Prot protein existence level 1. Required for RNA-mediated gene silencing (RNAi) by the RNA- induced silencing complex (RISC). The 'minimal RISC' appears to include AGO2 bound to a short guide RNA such as a microRNA (miRNA) or short interfering RNA (siRNA). These guide RNAs direct RISC to complementary mRNAs that are targets for RISC-mediated gene silencing. The precise mechanism of gene silencing depends on the degree of complementarity between the miRNA or siRNA and its target. Binding of RISC to a perfectly comp
   3854..3871    -  promoter       T3 promoter (fragment): promoter for bacteriophage T3 RNA polymerase
   3889..4010    -  polyA_signal   SV40 poly(A) signal: SV40 polyadenylation signal
   4033..4101    -  CDS            large T antigen (fragment): large T antigen from SV40 (simian virus 40)
   4125..4192    +  CDS            lacZα (fragment): LacZα fragment of β-galactosidase; lacZ fragment
   4196..4624    +  rep_origin     f1 ori (sequence partly withheld): f1 bacteriophage origin of replication; arrow indicates direction of (+) strand synthesis
   4652..4703    -  misc_feature   bom (fragment): basis of mobility region from pBR322
   4768..5125    +  promoter       SV40 promoter: SV40 enhancer and early promoter
   5176..5967    +  CDS            neo: KKA2_KLEPN - Also known as kan, nptII. Experimental evidence at protein level: Swiss-Prot protein existence level 1. Resistance to kanamycin, neomycin, paromomycin, ribostamycin, butirosin and gentamicin B. From Klebsiella pneumoniae.
   6034..6082    +  polyA_signal   poly(A) signal: synthetic polyadenylation signal
   6102..6156    -  misc_feature   bom (fragment): basis of mobility region from pBR322
   6258..6293    -  CDS            rop (fragment): Rop protein, which maintains plasmids at low copy number; rop
   6388..6492    +  promoter       AmpR promoter: bla
   6493..7353    +  CDS            AmpR: β-lactamase; bla; confers resistance to ampicillin, carbenicillin, and related antibiotics
   7524..8112    +  rep_origin     ori: high-copy-number ColE1/pMB1/pBR322/pUC origin of replication
