[The description below was written by a language model from this plasmid's Addgene catalogue record and pLannotate feature annotations shown in this document.]
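Description:
pCIneo-lambdaN-HA-HsAGO2-F2V2_F is a mammalian expression plasmid of about 8.2 kb, built on the pCI-neo backbone, that produces human Argonaute 2 (AGO2, also known as EIF2C2) fused at its N-terminus to a lambda N peptide and an HA epitope. It is propagated in E. coli as a high-copy plasmid through a ColE1/pUC-type origin under ampicillin selection (β-lactamase), and it also carries an f1 origin for single-stranded DNA production. For mammalian cells, an SV40 enhancer/early promoter drives a neomycin phosphotransferase gene followed by a synthetic polyadenylation signal, which allows selection of stable transfectants with G418.

The expression cassette uses the human CMV immediate-early enhancer and promoter followed by a chimeric β-globin/immunoglobulin intron, which generally improves mRNA processing and expression. A T7 promoter sits just upstream of the open reading frame. The coding region starts with a short fragment of the bacteriophage lambda N antitermination protein, then an HA tag (annotated as a partial match to a 3xHA element), then the AGO2 coding sequence, and it ends at an SV40 polyadenylation signal. The lambda N peptide binds BoxB RNA hairpins, so fusions of this kind are typically used in tethering assays that recruit the protein to a BoxB-containing reporter mRNA independently of a guide RNA, while the HA tag allows detection or immunoprecipitation. The insert is designated the F2V2 variant, but the record does not define the underlying substitutions. It notes only that the first seven amino acids differ from the NCBI reference sequence. The associated work concerns the role of the GW182–Argonaute interaction in miRNA-mediated translational repression and mRNA decay. The depositor sequence may be theoretical rather than fully verified.
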