Addgene plasmid #146287: pCIneo-lambdaN-HA-HsAGO2-F2V2_F
Purpose: Mammalian Expression of HsAGO2-F2V2
Depositing lab: Elisa Izaurralde. Depositing organization: Max Planck Institute for Developmental Biology. Publication: GW182 interaction with Argonaute is essential for miRNA-mediated translational repression and mRNA decay. Eulalio A, Huntzinger E, Izaurralde E. Nat Struct Mol Biol. 2008 Apr . 15(4):346-53. 10.1038/nsmb.1405 PubMed 18345015.
Backbone
  Vector backbone: pCI-neo
  Vector type: Mammalian Expression
Growth in bacteria
  Bacterial resistance: Ampicillin, 100 μg/mL
  Growth temperature: 37°C
  Growth strain: DH5alpha
  Copy number: High Copy
Gene/Insert
  Gene/Insert name: HsAGO2-F2V2 (alt names: EIF2C2; Q10; MGC3183)
  Species: H. sapiens (human)
  Mutation: sequence differs in the first 7 AA from the sequence given by NCBI: NM_012154.3.
  Entrez Gene: AGO2 (a.k.a. CASC7, EIF2C2, LESKRES, LINC00980, PPD, Q10)
  Cloning method: Unknown
Terms and licenses: Academic/Nonprofit Terms; Industry Terms: Not Available to Industry
Depositor comments: Plasmids from this collection were made available to the research community and donated after the lab closed. Please note that the sequence provided by the depositing laboratory may be theoretical/predicted or based on Sanger sequencing results. There may be discrepancies between sequencing results obtained by Addgene and the depositor sequence. If an Addgene verified sequence is not available, please contact before placing your order to request that our lab fully sequence the plasmid.
How to cite: pCIneo-lambdaN-HA-HsAGO2-F2V2_F was a gift from Elisa Izaurralde (Addgene plasmid # 146287 ; http://n2t.net/addgene:146287 ; RRID:Addgene_146287)
